Addgene plasmid #45034: ZNF668-Flag-D5
Depositing lab: Shiaw-Yih Lin. Depositing organization: University of Texas MD Anderson Cancer Center. Publication: ZNF668 functions as a tumor suppressor by regulating p53 stability and function in breast cancer. Hu R, Peng G, Dai H, Breuer EK, Stemke-Hale K, Li K, Gonzalez-Angulo AM, Mills GB, Lin SY. Cancer Res. 2011 Oct 15;71(20):6524-34. doi: 10.1158/0008-5472.CAN-11-0853. Epub 2011 Aug 18. PubMed 21852383.
Backbone
  Vector backbone: p3XFLAG-CMV
  Backbone manufacturer: sigma
  Backbone size w/o insert (bp): 6400
  Total vector size (bp): 6973
  Vector type: Mammalian Expression
  Selectable markers: Neomycin (select with G418)
Growth in bacteria
  Bacterial resistance: Ampicillin, 100 μg/mL
  Growth temperature: 37°C
  Growth strain: DH5alpha
  Copy number: High Copy
Gene/Insert
  Gene/Insert name: ZNF668 Deletion5
  Species: H. sapiens (human)
  Insert size (bp): 573
  Mutation: contains aa 428-619
  GenBank ID: NM_024706.3
  Entrez Gene: ZNF668
  Tag / fusion protein: FLAG (N terminal on insert)
Terms and licenses: Academic/Nonprofit Terms; Industry Terms: Not Available to Industry
How to cite: ZNF668-Flag-D5 was a gift from Shiaw-Yih Lin (Addgene plasmid # 45034 ; http://n2t.net/addgene:45034 ; RRID:Addgene_45034)
