[The description below was written by a language model from this plasmid's Addgene catalogue record.]
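Description:
ZNF668-Flag-D5 is a mammalian expression plasmid built on the commercial p3XFLAG-CMV backbone, with a recorded total size of about 7.0 kb (a 6.4 kb backbone plus a 573 bp insert). It is maintained in E. coli as a high-copy plasmid under ampicillin selection. It also carries a neomycin resistance marker, so transfected mammalian cells can be selected with G418, for example to derive stable lines. No feature table accompanies the record, so the replication origins, polyadenylation signal and other backbone elements are not itemised. As the backbone name indicates, expression is driven by the strong constitutive cytomegalovirus (CMV) promoter.

The insert is a truncation fragment of human ZNF668, a zinc finger protein, designated "Deletion5". It encodes only amino acids 428–619 of the protein, relative to the cited human reference transcript. The fragment is fused to a FLAG epitope at its N-terminus. The backbone name suggests a triple-FLAG configuration, although the record lists the tag simply as FLAG. The tag allows the fragment to be detected by western blot or immunofluorescence and recovered by immunoprecipitation with anti-FLAG antibodies, without needing an antibody against that region of ZNF668.

The name implies that this plasmid is one of a series of deletion constructs, which are typically used to map the parts of a protein responsible for an interaction or activity. The associated publication concerns ZNF668 acting as a tumour suppressor that regulates p53 stability and function in breast cancer, so the construct was most likely used for domain mapping in that context. The record does not state the specific experiment.
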