>Addgene plasmid #45034 | ZNF668-Flag-D5 | addgene partial sequence | sequence record 64936 | CMV-F 5'-CGCAAATGGGCGGTAGGCGTG-3'
GAGCTCGTTTAGTGAACCGTCAGAATTAACCATGGACTACAAAGACCATGACGGTGATTATAAAGATCAT
GACATCGATTACAAGGATGACGATGACAAGCTTGGGCTGGTGGTGGGGTTGGCGCTGCCTGTGGGCGTGG
CAGGTGAGAGTTCAGCCGCCCCGGCAGCAGGGGCGGGGCTGGGGGACCCTCCAGCAGGGCTGCTAGGGCT
GCCCCCGGAGTCAGGTGGTGTGATGGCCACACAGTGGCAGGTGGTGGGCATGACGGTGGAGCATGTGGAA
TGCCAAGATGCTGGTGTCCGGGAGGCTCCTGGTCCCTTGGAAGGGGCAGGCGAGGCGGGGGGTGAGGAGG
CTGACGAGAAGCCCCCCCAGTTTGTGTGCCGAGAGTGCAAGGAGACCTTCTCCACAATGACGCTGCTGCG
TCGGCACGAGCGCTCACACCCGGAGCTCCGGCCCTTCCCCTGCACCCAGTGCGGCAAGAGCTTCTCTGAC
CGGGCTGGGCTGCGCAAACACAGCCGCACTCACAGCTCAGTGCGCCCCTACACCTGCCCCCATTGTCCCA
AGGCCTTCTTGAGTGCCAGCGACTTGCGCAAGCATGAACGCACCCACCCTGTGCCCATGGGGACCCCCAC
ACCCCTGGAGCCCCTGGTGGCTTTGCTAGGAATGCCTGAAGAGGGGCCGGCCTGACCGGAATTCATCGAT
AGATCTGATATCGGTACCAGTCGACTCTAGAGGATCCCGGGTGGCATCCCTGTGACCCCTCCCCAGTGCC
TCTCCTGGCCCTGGAAGTTGCCACTCCAGTGCCCACCAGCCTTGTCCTAATAAAATTAAGTTGCATCATT
TTGTCT
